Addgene plasmid #231093: UBC-4xmNG-dMCP
Purpose: Encodes a 4xmNeonGreen-dMCP under control of a weak promoter (UBC).
Depositing lab: John Ngo. Depositing organization: Boston University Main Campus. Publication: RNA-stabilized coat proteins for sensitive and simultaneous imaging of distinct single mRNAs in live cells. Kuffner CJ, Marzilli AM, Ngo JT. Nat Methods. 2025 Sep 22. doi: 10.1038/s41592-025-02782-4. PubMed 40983766.
Backbone
  Vector backbone: custom
  Vector type: Mammalian Expression
Growth in bacteria
  Bacterial resistance: Ampicillin, 100 μg/mL
  Growth temperature: 30°C
  Growth strain: NEB Stable
  Copy number: Unknown
Gene/Insert
  Gene/Insert name: 4xmNG-dMCP
Terms and licenses: Academic/Nonprofit Terms; Industry Terms: Not Available to Industry
Depositor comments: Please visit https://doi.org/10.1101/2024.11.21.624393 for bioRxiv preprint.
How to cite: UBC-4xmNG-dMCP was a gift from John Ngo (Addgene plasmid # 231093 ; http://n2t.net/addgene:231093 ; RRID:Addgene_231093)
