[The description below was written by a language model from this plasmid's Addgene catalogue record and pLannotate feature annotations shown in this document.]
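Description:
UBC-4xmNG-dMCP is a mammalian expression plasmid of about 9 kb built on a custom backbone. It encodes a fluorescent MS2 coat protein fusion for imaging mRNAs in live cells. It is propagated in E. coli through a high-copy ColE1/pUC-type origin with ampicillin selection (AmpR under its own bla promoter). The backbone also carries an f1 phage origin and remnants of a lac promoter/operator region. The record specifies a recombination-deficient cloning strain, which is consistent with the repeated sequences in the insert.

The payload is driven by the human ubiquitin C (UbC) promoter, which the depositor describes as a weak promoter. Low expression of this kind generally helps keep background from unbound fluorescent protein down. Downstream lie four tandem copies of the bright, fast-maturing monomeric green/yellow protein mNeonGreen, separated by short linkers. These are followed by MS2 coat protein sequence and a bovine growth hormone polyadenylation signal. The annotation tool recognises the MCP portion only as fragments, which suggests an engineered or rearranged variant. The record does not define "dMCP", but the associated publication concerns RNA-stabilized coat proteins, which points to a version stabilized by binding its cognate MS2 RNA stem-loop.

A separate cassette places a hygromycin resistance gene under the SV40 enhancer/early promoter with an SV40 poly(A) signal, allowing selection of stably transfected mammalian cells. A short ble fragment next to it appears to be a cloning remnant. The construct is intended to be co-expressed with transcripts tagged with MS2 hairpins, so that multiple copies of the four-fluorophore reporter gather on each RNA for sensitive single-mRNA imaging.
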