Features (pLannotate 1.2.2; 22 found; start..end, strand, type, name):
     31..429     +  promoter       UbC promoter: human ubiquitin C promoter
    442..1146    +  CDS            mNeonGreen: mNeonGreen is a basic (constitutively fluorescent) green/yellow fluorescent protein published in 2013, derived from Branchiostoma lanceolatum. It is reported to be a very rapidly-maturing monomer with moderate acid sensitivity.
   1192..1896    +  CDS            mNeonGreen: mNeonGreen is a basic (constitutively fluorescent) green/yellow fluorescent protein published in 2013, derived from Branchiostoma lanceolatum. It is reported to be a very rapidly-maturing monomer with moderate acid sensitivity.
   1939..2643    +  CDS            mNeonGreen: mNeonGreen is a basic (constitutively fluorescent) green/yellow fluorescent protein published in 2013, derived from Branchiostoma lanceolatum. It is reported to be a very rapidly-maturing monomer with moderate acid sensitivity.
   2692..3396    +  CDS            mNeonGreen: mNeonGreen is a basic (constitutively fluorescent) green/yellow fluorescent protein published in 2013, derived from Branchiostoma lanceolatum. It is reported to be a very rapidly-maturing monomer with moderate acid sensitivity.
   3469..3494    +  CDS            MS2-N55K (fragment): bacteriophage MS2 coat protein binds with high affinity to a specific stem-loop structure in the viral RNA (Lim et al., 1994)
   3649..3993    +  CDS            CAPSD_BPMS2 (fragment): Experimental evidence at protein level: Swiss-Prot protein existence level 1. Acts as a translational repressor of viral replicase synthesis late in infection. This latter function is the result of capsid protein interaction with an RNA hairpin which contains the replicase ribosome-binding site. From Escherichia phage MS2 (Bacteriophage MS2).
   4193..4417    +  polyA_signal   bGH poly(A) signal: bovine growth hormone polyadenylation signal
   4421..4442    +  promoter       SV40 promoter (fragment): SV40 enhancer and early promoter
   4463..4891    +  rep_origin     f1 ori (sequence partly withheld): f1 bacteriophage origin of replication; arrow indicates direction of (+) strand synthesis
   4905..5234    +  promoter       SV40 promoter: SV40 enhancer and early promoter
   5283..6308    +  CDS            HygR: aminoglycoside phosphotransferase from E. coli; aph(4)-Ia; confers resistance to hygromycin
   6318..6443    +  CDS            ble (fragment): BLE_KLEPN - Experimental evidence at protein level: Swiss-Prot protein existence level 1. Binding protein with a strong affinity to the bleomycin family of antibiotics. Binds to CL990; an antimitotic-antibiotic compound. From Klebsiella pneumoniae.
   6438..6559    +  polyA_signal   SV40 poly(A) signal: SV40 polyadenylation signal
   6632..6648    -  protein_bind   lac operator: The lac repressor binds to the lac operator to inhibit transcription in E. coli. This inhibition can be relieved by adding lactose or isopropyl-β-D-thiogalactopyranoside (IPTG). lac repressor encoded by lacI
   6656..6686    -  promoter       lac promoter: promoter for the E. coli lac operon
   6701..6722    -  protein_bind   CAP binding site: CAP binding activates transcription in the presence of cAMP. E. coli catabolite activator protein
   6735..6827    -  CDS            lacI (fragment): lac repressor; lacI; The lac repressor binds to the lac operator to inhibit transcription in E. coli. This inhibition can be relieved by adding lactose or isopropyl-β-D-thiogalactopyranoside (IPTG).
   7010..7598    -  rep_origin     ori: high-copy-number ColE1/pMB1/pBR322/pUC origin of replication
   7769..8629    -  CDS            AmpR: β-lactamase; bla; confers resistance to ampicillin, carbenicillin, and related antibiotics
   8630..8734    -  promoter       AmpR promoter: bla
   8793..8845    -  misc_feature   bom (fragment): basis of mobility region from pBR322
>Addgene plasmid #231093 | UBC-4xmNG-dMCP | addgene full sequence | sequence record 458495 | Addgene NGS Result
TTCGCGATGTACGGGCCAGATATACGCGTTGGCCTCCGCGCCGGGTTTTGGCGCCTCCCGCGGGCGCCCC
CCTCCTCACGGCGAGCGCTGCCACGTCAGACGAAGGGCGCAGCGAGCGTCCTGATCCTTCCGCCCGGACG
CTCAGGACAGCGGCCCGCTGCTCATAAGACTCGGCCTTAGAACCCCAGTATCAGCAGAAGGACATTTTAG
GACGGGACTTGGGTGACTCTAGGGCACTGGTTTTCTTTCCAGAGAGCGGAACAGGCGAGGAAAAGTAGTC
CCTTCTCGGCGATTCTGCGGAGGGATCTCCGTGGGGCGGTGAACGCCGATGATTATATAAGGACGCGCCG
GGTGTGGCACAGCTAGTTCCGTCGCAGCCGGGATTTGGGTCGCGGTTCTTGTTTGTGGATCGCTGTGATC
GTCACTTGGAAGCTTGCCACCATGGTGAGCAAGGGCGAGGAGGATAACATGGCCTCTCTCCCAGCGACAC
ATGAGTTACACATCTTTGGCTCCATCAACGGTGTGGACTTTGACATGGTGGGTCAGGGCACCGGCAATCC
AAATGATGGTTATGAGGAGTTAAACCTGAAGTCCACCAAGGGTGACCTCCAGTTCTCCCCCTGGATTCTG
GTCCCTCATATCGGGTATGGCTTCCATCAGTACCTGCCCTACCCTGACGGGATGTCGCCTTTCCAGGCCG
CCATGGTAGATGGCTCCGGATACCAAGTCCATCGCACAATGCAGTTTGAAGATGGTGCCTCCCTTACTGT
TAACTACCGCTACACCTACGAGGGAAGCCACATCAAAGGAGAGGCCCAGGTGAAGGGGACTGGTTTCCCT
GCTGACGGTCCTGTGATGACCAACTCGCTGACCGCTGCGGACTGGTGCAGGTCGAAGAAGACTTACCCCA
ACGACAAAACCATCATCAGTACCTTTAAGTGGAGTTACACCACTGGAAATGGCAAGCGCTACCGGAGCAC
TGCGCGGACCACCTACACCTTTGCCAAGCCAATGGCGGCTAACTATCTGAAGAACCAGCCGATGTACGTG
TTCCGTAAGACGGAGCTCAAGCACTCCAAGACCGAGCTCAACTTCAAGGAGTGGCAAAAGGCCTTTACCG
ATGTGATGGGCATGGACGAGCTGTACGAGGGTGGACATATGGGCACAGGGTCCACAGGCGGTACCGGCGG
AGTTTCCAAAGGAGAAGAAGACAATATGGCATCACTCCCCGCAACCCACGAGTTGCATATTTTCGGTTCA
ATTAATGGAGTAGATTTCGATATGGTTGGCCAGGGAACAGGAAACCCAAACGACGGATATGAAGAGCTTA
ATCTCAAAAGTACCAAAGGCGATCTGCAATTTTCTCCGTGGATACTCGTGCCACACATTGGATACGGATT
TCACCAATATCTCCCGTATCCGGATGGAATGTCCCCCTTTCAAGCAGCAATGGTGGACGGGAGTGGTTAT
CAGGTACACAGAACCATGCAGTTCGAGGACGGGGCTTCTCTGACCGTAAATTATAGGTATACTTATGAAG
GCTCACATATTAAGGGCGAAGCACAGGTTAAAGGAACCGGGTTTCCTGCGGATGGCCCCGTCATGACTAA
TTCTCTGACAGCCGCAGATTGGTGTCGCTCCAAAAAGACATACCCGAATGATAAGACTATAATCTCAACA
TTCAAATGGTCCTATACGACAGGCAACGGGAAACGATATAGATCCACGGCTCGAACAACTTACACATTCG
CTAAACCTATGGCCGCCAATTACCTCAAAAATCAGCCCATGTATGTGTTTAGGAAAACCGAATTGAAGCA
TTCTAAAACGGAACTTAATTTTAAGGAATGGCAGAAGGCTTTCACAGACGTAATGGGGATGGATGAACTC
TATAAATCAGGTCTCGAGTCCTCAGGGGGAACGGGTGGGTCCGGAGGAGTTAGTAAAGGTGAAGAGGACA
ATATGGCAAGTTTGCCTGCGACTCACGAGCTTCATATCTTTGGGTCTATAAATGGCGTTGACTTCGATAT
GGTTGGCCAAGGTACTGGCAACCCCAATGACGGTTACGAGGAGTTGAATCTCAAGTCCACAAAAGGTGAT
CTTCAGTTCAGCCCTTGGATTCTCGTACCTCATATTGGATATGGCTTTCACCAGTACCTTCCATACCCAG
ACGGTATGTCACCCTTTCAAGCTGCGATGGTGGATGGTTCCGGCTATCAGGTCCACCGAACGATGCAATT
CGAGGACGGGGCCAGCCTCACCGTTAATTATAGGTACACCTATGAGGGAAGTCACATAAAGGGAGAAGCC
CAAGTGAAAGGAACAGGATTCCCAGCTGATGGTCCAGTAATGACGAACTCCTTGACAGCGGCTGACTGGT
GTAGAAGCAAAAAGACGTATCCTAATGACAAGACCATCATTAGCACTTTCAAATGGAGTTATACCACAGG
AAACGGCAAACGGTACAGAAGCACTGCTAGAACTACCTACACTTTCGCAAAGCCGATGGCTGCAAACTAT
TTGAAGAATCAGCCCATGTACGTGTTTCGAAAAACGGAACTTAAGCACAGTAAGACTGAACTTAATTTCA
AGGAGTGGCAGAAGGCGTTCACGGATGTCATGGGTATGGATGAACTGTATAAGGGAGGGTCTGGCACTGG
GGGCACTGCCAGCAGCGGATCCGGTGGCGGTGTGAGCAAGGGCGAGGAGGATAACATGGCCTCTCTCCCA
GCGACACATGAGTTACACATCTTTGGCTCCATCAACGGTGTGGACTTTGACATGGTGGGTCAGGGCACCG
GCAATCCAAATGATGGTTATGAGGAGTTAAACCTGAAGTCCACCAAGGGTGACCTCCAGTTCTCCCCCTG
GATTCTGGTCCCTCATATCGGGTATGGCTTCCATCAGTACCTGCCCTACCCTGACGGGATGTCGCCTTTC
CAGGCCGCCATGGTAGATGGCTCCGGATACCAAGTCCATCGCACAATGCAGTTTGAAGATGGTGCCTCCC
TTACTGTTAACTACCGCTACACCTACGAGGGAAGCCACATCAAAGGAGAGGCCCAGGTGAAGGGGACTGG
TTTCCCTGCTGACGGTCCTGTGATGACCAACTCGCTGACCGCTGCGGACTGGTGCAGGTCGAAGAAGACT
TACCCCAACGACAAAACCATCATCAGTACCTTTAAGTGGAGTTACACCACTGGAAATGGCAAGCGCTACC
GGAGCACTGCGCGGACCACCTACACCTTTGCCAAGCCAATGGCGGCTAACTATCTGAAGAACCAGCCGAT
GTACGTGTTCCGTAAGACGGAGCTCAAGCACTCCAAGACCGAGCTCAACTTCAAGGAGTGGCAAAAGGCC
TTTACCGATGTGATGGGCATGGACGAGCTGTACAAGGGCGGGAGTTACCCCTACGACGTGCCCGACTACG
CCGGTACCGGCGGGAGTGGCGGTAGTGCCCAAAACAGGAAATACACCATCAAAGTGGAGGTGCCAAAGGG
TGCCTGGCGGAGCTACCTGAACATGGAGCTGACTATTCCAATCTTCGCTACTAATTCCGATTGCGAACTG
ATAGTAAAAGCGATGCAAGGTTTGCTGAAAGACGGCAACCCAATTCCCAGCGCAATCGCCGCCAATAGCG
GCATCTACGCTAATTTCACACAGTTCGTGCTGGTCGACAACGGCGGCACCGGCGACGTTACGGTGGCCCC
CTCAAACTTTGCCAACGGGATTGCCGAGTGGATAAGCAGCAATAGCAGGTCCCAGGCCTACAAGGTTACC
TGTAGCGTAAGGCAGAGCAGCGCCCAGAACCGAAAGTACACGATTAAGGTGGAAGTCCCCAAAGGCGCAT
GGAGGAGCTATCTTAATATGGAACTGACCATCCCCATATTCGCGACAAACAGCGACTGTGAGCTGATCGT
GAAGGCTATGCAGGGCCTCCTCAAGGATGGGAACCCGATCCCGTCTGCCATCGCTGCTAACTCCGGCATT
TATGCAAACTTCACTCAATTTGTTCTGGTGGACAATGGTGGGACCGGGGATGTTACCGTGGCTCCCAGCA
ATTTTGCTAACGGTATCGCAGAATGGATCAGTAGTAACAGCAGGAGCCAAGCCTATAAAGTGACGTGCAG
CGTACGGCAGAGGAGAAGAGGCTAATCTAGAGGGCCCGTTTAAACCCGCTGATCAGCCTCGACTGTGCCT
TCTAGTTGCCAGCCATCTGTTGTTTGCCCCTCCCCCGTGCCTTCCTTGACCCTGGAAGGTGCCACTCCCA
CTGTCCTTTCCTAATAAAATGAGGAAATTGCATCGCATTGTCTGAGTAGGTGTCATTCTATTCTGGGGGG
TGGGGTGGGGCAGGACAGCAAGGGGGAGGATTGGGAAGACAATAGCAGGCATGCTGGGGATGCGGTGGGC
TCTATGGCTTCTGAGGCGGAAAGAACCAGCTGGGGCTCTAGGGGGTATCCCC
[124 nt withheld, positions 4463-4586]
C
[91 nt withheld, positions 4588-4678]
A
[49 nt withheld, positions 4680-4728]
CCTTTGACGTTGGAGTCCACGTTCTTT
[37 nt withheld, positions 4756-4792]
ACCCTATCTCGGTCTATTCTTTTGATTTATAAGGGATTTTGCCGATTTCGGCCTATTGGTTAAAAAATGA
GCTGATTTAACAAAAATTTAACGCGAATTAATTCTGTGGAATGTGTGTCAGTTAGGGTGTGGAAAGTCCC
CAGGCTCCCCAGCAGGCAGAAGTATGCAAAGCATGCATCTCAATTAGTCAGCAACCAGGTGTGGAAAGTC
CCCAGGCTCCCCAGCAGGCAGAAGTATGCAAAGCATGCATCTCAATTAGTCAGCAACCATAGTCCCGCCC
CTAACTCCGCCCATCCCGCCCCTAACTCCGCCCAGTTCCGCCCATTCTCCGCCCCATGGCTGACTAATTT
TTTTTATTTATGCAGAGGCCGAGGCCGCCTCTGCCTCTGAGCTATTCCAGAAGTAGTGAGGAGGCTTTTT
TGGAGGCCTAGGCTTTTGCAAAAAGCTCCCGGGAGCTTGTATATCCATTTTCGGATCTGATCAGCACGTG
ATGAAAAAGCCTGAACTCACCGCGACGTCTGTCGAGAAGTTTCTGATCGAAAAGTTCGACAGCGTCTCCG
ACCTGATGCAGCTCTCGGAGGGCGAAGAATCTCGTGCTTTCAGCTTCGATGTAGGAGGGCGTGGATATGT
CCTGCGGGTAAATAGCTGCGCCGATGGTTTCTACAAAGATCGTTATGTTTATCGGCACTTTGCATCGGCC
GCGCTCCCGATTCCGGAAGTGCTTGACATTGGGGAATTCAGCGAGAGCCTGACCTATTGCATCTCCCGCC
GTGCACAGGGTGTCACGTTGCAAGACCTGCCTGAAACCGAACTGCCCGCTGTTCTGCAGCCGGTCGCGGA
GGCCATGGATGCGATCGCTGCGGCCGATCTTAGCCAGACGAGCGGGTTCGGCCCATTCGGACCGCAAGGA
ATCGGTCAATACACTACATGGCGTGATTTCATATGCGCGATTGCTGATCCCCATGTGTATCACTGGCAAA
CTGTGATGGACGACACCGTCAGTGCGTCCGTCGCGCAGGCTCTCGATGAGCTGATGCTTTGGGCCGAGGA
CTGCCCCGAAGTCCGGCACCTCGTGCACGCGGATTTCGGCTCCAACAATGTCCTGACGGACAATGGCCGC
ATAACAGCGGTCATTGACTGGAGCGAGGCGATGTTCGGGGATTCCCAATACGAGGTCGCCAACATCTTCT
TCTGGAGGCCGTGGTTGGCTTGTATGGAGCAGCAGACGCGCTACTTCGAGCGGAGGCATCCGGAGCTTGC
AGGATCGCCGCGGCTCCGGGCGTATATGCTCCGCATTGGTCTTGACCAACTCTATCAGAGCTTGGTTGAC
GGCAATTTCGATGATGCAGCTTGGGCGCAGGGTCGATGCGACGCAATCGTCCGATCCGGAGCCGGGACTG
TCGGGCGTACACAAATCGCCCGCAGAAGCGCGGCCGTCTGGACCGATGGCTGTGTAGAAGTACTCGCCGA
TAGTGGAAACCGACGCCCCAGCACTCGTCCGAGGGCAAAGGAATAGCACGTGCTACGAGATTTCGATTCC
ACCGCCGCCTTCTATGAAAGGTTGGGCTTCGGAATCGTTTTCCGGGACGCCGGCTGGATGATCCTCCAGC
GCGGGGATCTCATGCTGGAGTTCTTCGCCCACCCCAACTTGTTTATTGCAGCTTATAATGGTTACAAATA
AAGCAATAGCATCACAAATTTCACAAATAAAGCATTTTTTTCACTGCATTCTAGTTGTGGTTTGTCCAAA
CTCATCAATGTATCTTATCATGTCTGTATACCGTCGACCTCTAGCTAGAGCTTGGCGTAATCATGGTCAT
AGCTGTTTCCTGTGTGAAATTGTTATCCGCTCACAATTCCACACAACATACGAGCCGGAAGCATAAAGTG
TAAAGCCTGGGGTGCCTAATGAGTGAGCTAACTCACATTAATTGCGTTGCGCTCACTGCCCGCTTTCCAG
TCGGGAAACCTGTCGTGCCAGCTGCATTAATGAATCGGCCAACGCGCGGGGAGAGGCGGTTTGCGTATTG
GGCGCTCTTCCGCTTCCTCGCTCACTGACTCGCTGCGCTCGGTCGTTCGGCTGCGGCGAGCGGTATCAGC
TCACTCAAAGGCGGTAATACGGTTATCCACAGAATCAGGGGATAACGCAGGAAAGAACATGTGAGCAAAA
GGCCAGCAAAAGGCCAGGAACCGTAAAAAGGCCGCGTTGCTGGCGTTTTTCCATAGGCTCCGCCCCCCTG
ACGAGCATCACAAAAATCGACGCTCAAGTCAGAGGTGGCGAAACCCGACAGGACTATAAAGATACCAGGC
GTTTCCCCCTGGAAGCTCCCTCGTGCGCTCTCCTGTTCCGACCCTGCCGCTTACCGGATACCTGTCCGCC
TTTCTCCCTTCGGGAAGCGTGGCGCTTTCTCATAGCTCACGCTGTAGGTATCTCAGTTCGGTGTAGGTCG
TTCGCTCCAAGCTGGGCTGTGTGCACGAACCCCCCGTTCAGCCCGACCGCTGCGCCTTATCCGGTAACTA
TCGTCTTGAGTCCAACCCGGTAAGACACGACTTATCGCCACTGGCAGCAGCCACTGGTAACAGGATTAGC
AGAGCGAGGTATGTAGGCGGTGCTACAGAGTTCTTGAAGTGGTGGCCTAACTACGGCTACACTAGAAGAA
CAGTATTTGGTATCTGCGCTCTGCTGAAGCCAGTTACCTTCGGAAAAAGAGTTGGTAGCTCTTGATCCGG
CAAACAAACCACCGCTGGTAGCGGTGGTTTTTTTGTTTGCAAGCAGCAGATTACGCGCAGAAAAAAAGGA
TCTCAAGAAGATCCTTTGATCTTTTCTACGGGGTCTGACGCTCAGTGGAACGAAAACTCACGTTAAGGGA
TTTTGGTCATGAGATTATCAAAAAGGATCTTCACCTAGATCCTTTTAAATTAAAAATGAAGTTTTAAATC
AATCTAAAGTATATATGAGTAAACTTGGTCTGACAGTTACCAATGCTTAATCAGTGAGGCACCTATCTCA
GCGATCTGTCTATTTCGTTCATCCATAGTTGCCTGACTCCCCGTCGTGTAGATAACTACGATACGGGAGG
GCTTACCATCTGGCCCCAGTGCTGCAATGATACCGCGAGACCCACGCTCACCGGCTCCAGATTTATCAGC
AATAAACCAGCCAGCCGGAAGGGCCGAGCGCAGAAGTGGTCCTGCAACTTTATCCGCCTCCATCCAGTCT
ATTAATTGTTGCCGGGAAGCTAGAGTAAGTAGTTCGCCAGTTAATAGTTTGCGCAACGTTGTTGCCATTG
CTACAGGCATCGTGGTGTCACGCTCGTCGTTTGGTATGGCTTCATTCAGCTCCGGTTCCCAACGATCAAG
GCGAGTTACATGATCCCCCATGTTGTGCAAAAAAGCGGTTAGCTCCTTCGGTCCTCCGATCGTTGTCAGA
AGTAAGTTGGCCGCAGTGTTATCACTCATGGTTATGGCAGCACTGCATAATTCTCTTACTGTCATGCCAT
CCGTAAGATGCTTTTCTGTGACTGGTGAGTACTCAACCAAGTCATTCTGAGAATAGTGTATGCGGCGACC
GAGTTGCTCTTGCCCGGCGTCAATACGGGATAATACCGCGCCACATAGCAGAACTTTAAAAGTGCTCATC
ATTGGAAAACGTTCTTCGGGGCGAAAACTCTCAAGGATCTTACCGCTGTTGAGATCCAGTTCGATGTAAC
CCACTCGTGCACCCAACTGATCTTCAGCATCTTTTACTTTCACCAGCGTTTCTGGGTGAGCAAAAACAGG
AAGGCAAAATGCCGCAAAAAAGGGAATAAGGGCGACACGGAAATGTTGAATACTCATACTCTTCCTTTTT
CAATATTATTGAAGCATTTATCAGGGTTATTGTCTCATGAGCGGATACATATTTGAATGTATTTAGAAAA
ATAAACAAATAGGGGTTCCGCGCACATTTCCCCGAAAAGTGCCACCTGACGTCGACGGATCGGGAGATCT
CCCGATCCCCTATGGTGCACTCTCAGTACAATCTGCTCTGATGCCGCATAGTTAAGCCAGTATCTGCTCC
CTGCTTGTGTGTTGGAGGTCGCTGAGTAGTGCGCGAGCAAAATTTAAGCTACAACAAGGCAAGGCTTGAC
CGACAATTGCATGAAGAATCTGCTTAGGGTTAGGCGTTTTGCGCTGC
